>Addgene plasmid #21016 | MEIS1A-pVP16 | addgene partial sequence | sequence record 26823 | 21016 with SV40pro-F
CATTCAGAGTAGTGAAGAGGCTTTTTTGGAGGAGATCTAAGCTAGCGCCGCCACCATGGGCCCTAAAAAG
AAGCGTAAAGTCGCCCCCCCGACCGATGTCAGCCTGGGGGACGAGCTCCACTTAGACGGCGAGGACGTGG
CGATGGCGCATGCCGACGCGCTAGACGATTTCGATCTGGACATGTTGGGGGACGGGGATTCCCCGGGTCC
GGGATTTACCCCCCACGACTCCGCCCCCTACGGCGCTCTGGATATGGCCGACTTCGAGTTTGAGCAGATG
TTTACCGATGCCCTTGGAATTGACGAGTACGGTGGGGAATTATCGAATTCGATGGCGCAAAGGTACGACG
ACCTACCCCATTATGGGGGTATGGATGGAGTAGGCATCCCCTCCACGATGTATGGGGACCCGCATGCAGC
CAGGTCCATGCAACCGGTCCACCACCTGAACCACGGGCCTCCTCTGCACTCGCATCAGTACCCGCACACA
GCTCACACCAACGCCATGGCCCCCAGCATGGGTTCCTCGGTCAATGACGCTTTAAAGAGAGATAAAGATG
CCATTTATGGACACCCCCTCTTCCCTCTCTTAGCACTGATTTTTGAGAAATGTGAATTAGCTACTTGTAC
CCCCCGCGAGCCGGGGGTGGCGGGCGGGGACGTCTGCTCGTCAGAGTCATTCAATGAAGATATAGCGGTG
TTCGCCAAACAGATTCGCGCAGAAAAACCTCTATTCTCTTCTAATCCAGAACTGGATAACTTGATGATTC
AAGCCATACAAGNNGTTTAAAGGTTTCATCCTGTTGGAATTTAGN
