>Addgene plasmid #21016 | MEIS1A-pVP16 | addgene partial sequence | sequence record 81583 | SV40pA-R 5'-GAAATTTGTGATGCTATTGC-3'
AGTTAACAACAACAATTGCATTCATTTTATGTTTCAGGTTCAGGGGGAGGTGTGGGAGGTTTTTTAAAGC
AAGTAAAACCTCTACAGATGTGATATGGCTGATTATGATCATTACTTATCTAGAAGCTTCTGCAGACGCG
TCGACGGATCCCCCGGGCTGCAGGAATTCGGTTACATGTAGTGCCACTGCCCCTCCATGCCCATATTCAT
GCCCATTCCACTCATAGGTCCTGGCGCTCTGATGCCCATGTGCTGCTGACCGTCCATTACAAAACCTCCC
ATTGGCTGTCCATCAGGGTTATAAGGTGTCCCTTGGCTGACTGCTCGGTTGGACTGGTCTATCATGGGCT
GCACTATTCTTCTCCGGGCATTAATAAACCAATTGTTCACTTGAAGGATGGTAAGTCCTGTATCTTGTGC
CAACTGCTTTTTCTGTTCTTCAGAAGGGTAAGGGTGTGTTAGATGCTGGAACAGCCACGCCCTCATGATA
TTGGTGGCTACTTTGGGAAAGATGCCACGCTTTTTGTGACGCTTTTTGTCCTTATCAGGGTCATCATCGT
CACCTGTGCTGGGGGAAGCTACACTGTTGTCCAAGCCATCACCTTGCTCACTGCTGTTATCCCCACTGTG
TGAAGTATGGCCACCGCTGGAAGGGCCCGGGGTTCCTCCTGAACGAGTGGATGCCGTGTCATCATGGTCT
CTATTCCAAGAGGGCTGGTCAGTTAGATTTGCTGATCTTGTTACATCTTCACTGTCTGATTTTGATCCTC
CTTCTCTATCATCTATCACCAAATCGATAGGCATTTTCCCTTTCAAACAGCTAATATACCGGTGGCAGAA
ATTGTCACATAATTCGTGTACCTTCTCTAATTCCAACAGATGAAACCTTAACACTTGTATGGCTTGAATC
ATCAAGTTATCCAGTTCTGGAT
