[The description below was written by a language model from this plasmid's Addgene catalogue record.]
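Description:
MEIS1A-pVP16 is a mammalian expression plasmid built on the commercial pVP16 backbone (about 3.3 kb without insert), a vector designed to express a protein of interest as a fusion to the herpes simplex virus VP16 transcriptional activation domain. It is maintained in E. coli as a high-copy plasmid under ampicillin selection. The record does not list a mammalian selection marker or name the origin of replication. It also does not explicitly state the promoter, although the recommended sequencing primers, which anneal in an SV40 promoter and an SV40 polyadenylation signal, suggest that the fusion cassette is flanked by these SV40 regulatory elements.

The insert is mouse Meis1, isoform MEIS1A, a roughly 1.2 kb coding fragment for a TALE-class homeodomain transcription factor. It was placed by restriction cloning between EcoRI and BamHI sites, with the EcoRI site lost in the process and the BamHI site retained. The backbone-encoded VP16 activation domain sits at the N-terminus of MEIS1A, so the expressed protein couples MEIS1A's own DNA-binding and protein-interaction properties to a strong heterologous activator.

Constructs of this type are typically used in two ways. One is as the "prey" partner in mammalian two-hybrid assays, where interaction with a DNA-binding-domain fusion recruits VP16 to a reporter gene. The other is as a constitutively activating form of the transcription factor for testing its recruitment to target promoters or its cooperation with cofactors. The record itself does not specify which application the depositor intended. No feature table was supplied, so the exact positions of elements cannot be confirmed.
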