Addgene plasmid #21016: MEIS1A-pVP16
Depositing lab: Corey Largman. Depositing organization: San Francisco VA Health Care System.
Backbone
  Vector backbone: pVP16
  Backbone manufacturer: Clontech
  Backbone size w/o insert (bp): 3300
  Vector type: Mammalian Expression
Growth in bacteria
  Bacterial resistance: Ampicillin, 100 μg/mL
  Growth temperature: 37°C
  Growth strain: DH5alpha
  Copy number: High Copy
Gene/Insert
  Gene/Insert name: MEIS1A
  Species: M. musculus (mouse)
  Insert size (bp): 1175
  Mutation: VP16 activation domain fused to N-terminal
  Entrez Gene: Meis1 (a.k.a. C530044H18Rik, Evi8)
  Tag / fusion protein: VP16-AD (N terminal on backbone)
  Cloning method: Restriction Enzyme; 5′ cloning site EcoRI (destroyed during cloning); 3′ cloning site BamHI (not destroyed)
  Sequencing primers: 5′ SV40pro-F; 3′ SV40pA-R
Terms and licenses: Academic/Nonprofit Terms; Industry Terms: Not Available to Industry
How to cite: MEIS1A-pVP16 was a gift from Corey Largman (Addgene plasmid # 21016 ; http://n2t.net/addgene:21016 ; RRID:Addgene_21016)
